Addgene plasmid #41705: pSG5-Crkl mut SH3
Depositing lab: Nora Heisterkamp. Depositing organization: Children's Hospital Los Angeles.
Backbone
  Vector backbone: pSG5
  Backbone size w/o insert (bp): 4100
  Vector type: Mammalian Expression
Growth in bacteria
  Bacterial resistance: Ampicillin, 100 μg/mL
  Growth temperature: 37°C
  Growth strain: DH5alpha
  Copy number: High Copy
Gene/Insert
  Gene/Insert name: Crkl
  Species: H. sapiens (human)
  Insert size (bp): 1600
  Mutation: W160K
  GenBank ID: NM_005207
  Entrez Gene: CRKL
Terms and licenses: Academic/Nonprofit Terms; Industry Terms: Not Available to Industry
Depositor comments: Constructed by Ron de Jong.
How to cite: pSG5-Crkl mut SH3 was a gift from Nora Heisterkamp (Addgene plasmid # 41705 ; http://n2t.net/addgene:41705 ; RRID:Addgene_41705)
