[The description below was written by a language model from this plasmid's Addgene catalogue record.]
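Description:
pSG5-Crkl mut SH3 is a mammalian expression plasmid built on the pSG5 backbone (about 4.1 kb without insert) and carrying a roughly 1.6 kb insert of human CRKL. It is maintained in E. coli as a high-copy plasmid under ampicillin selection. No feature table accompanies the record, so the promoter and other regulatory elements are not stated for this construct. pSG5 is generally known as a transient expression vector that drives inserts from the SV40 early promoter, with a β-globin intron and an SV40 polyadenylation signal, plus a T7 promoter for in vitro transcription. The presence of these elements here is inferred only from the backbone name. No epitope tag, reporter or mammalian selection marker is recorded.

The insert encodes CRKL, an adaptor protein composed of one SH2 domain followed by two SH3 domains, which links tyrosine-phosphorylated proteins to downstream effectors. CRKL is well known as a prominent substrate and binding partner of the BCR-ABL kinase. The construct carries a W160K substitution, and the "mut SH3" in its name indicates that this change lies in an SH3 domain. Replacing a conserved tryptophan in an SH3 ligand-binding surface is a standard way to abolish binding to proline-rich partners, although the record does not state the functional consequence. The plasmid would typically be transfected into mammalian cells alongside wild-type CRKL to test which interactions or signalling outputs depend on a functional SH3 domain. The record does not state a specific intended application.
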