>Addgene plasmid #41705 | pSG5-Crkl mut SH3 | addgene partial sequence | sequence record 62428 | T7 5'-TAATACGACTCACTATAGGG-3'
AGCAGGCGGGCGGCGTCGGAGGATGCTGCGGGCCCGGAGCCGAGAGGAAAGTGCTGGCCCAGCCCTCTGA
GCGCTAGATCTCACCATGTCCTCCGCCAGGTTCGACTCCTCGGACCGCTCCGCCTGGTATATGGGGCCGG
TGTCTCGCCAGGAGGCGCAGACCCGGCTCCAGGGCCAGCGCCACGGTATGTTCCTCGTCCGCGATTCTTC
CACCTGCCCTGGGGACTATGTGCTGTCGGTGTCCGAGAACTCGCGGGTCTCCCACTACATCATCAACTCG
CTGCCCAACCGCCGTTTTAAGATCGGGGACCAGGAATTTGACCATTTGCCGGCCCTGCTGGAGTTTTACA
AGATCCACTACCTGGACACCACCACCCTCATCGAGCCTGCGCCCAGGTATCCAAGCCCACCAATGGGATC
TGTCTCAGCACCCAACCTGCCTACAGCAGAAGATAACCTGGAATATGTACGGACTCTGTATGATTTTCCT
GGGAATGATGCCGAAGACCTGCCCTTTAAAAAGGGTGAGATCCTAGTGATAATAGAGAAGCCTGAAGAAC
AGAAGTGGAGTGCCCGGAACAAGGATGGCCGGGTTGGGATGATTCCTGTCCCTTATGTCGAAAAGCTTGT
GAGATCCTCACCACACGGAAAGCATGGAAATAGGAATTCCAACAGTTATGGGATCCCAGAACCTGCTCAT
GCATACGCTCAACCTCAGACCACAACTCCTCTACCTGCAGTTTCCGGTTCTCC
